Addgene plasmid #90836: PLK4 G7.1 gRNA
Purpose: 3rd generation lentiviral gRNA plasmid targeting human PLK4
Depositing lab: Iain Cheeseman. Depositing organization: Whitehead Institute for Biomedical Research. Publication: Large-Scale Analysis of CRISPR/Cas9 Cell-Cycle Knockouts Reveals the Diversity of p53-Dependent Responses to Cell-Cycle Defects. McKinley KL, Cheeseman IM. Dev Cell. 2017 Feb 27;40(4):405-420.e2. doi: 10.1016/j.devcel.2017.01.012. Epub 2017 Feb 16. PubMed 28216383.
Backbone
  Vector backbone: pLenti-sgRNA
  Backbone manufacturer: Eric Lander & David Sabatini labs (Addgene plasmid #71409)
  Backbone size w/o insert (bp): 9151
  Vector type: Lentiviral, CRISPR
  Selectable markers: Puromycin
Growth in bacteria
  Bacterial resistance: Ampicillin, 100 μg/mL
  Growth temperature: 37°C
  Growth strain: NEB Stable
  Copy number: Unknown
Gene/Insert
  Gene/Insert name: PLK4 (Guide Designation G7.1) (alt name: pKMKO series)
  gRNA/shRNA sequence: CACCgAGAGCTGAGTCCATTCACAC
  Species: H. sapiens (human)
  Promoter: U6
  Cloning method: Restriction Enzyme; 5′ cloning site BsmBI (destroyed during cloning); 3′ cloning site BsmBI (destroyed during cloning)
  Sequencing primers: 5′ hU6-F (5'-GAGGGCCTATTTCCCATGATT-3'); 3′ EF1a-R (5'-CACGGCGACTACTGCACTTA-3')
Terms and licenses: Academic/Nonprofit Terms; Industry Terms: Not Available to Industry
Depositor comments: Please note that gRNA target sequence listed is not strictly the 20nt spacer sequence, but also contains the 5' BsmBI overhang. For more information about knockout human cell lines generated using this plasmid, please see http://cellcycleknockouts.wi.mit.edu/ .
How to cite: PLK4 G7.1 gRNA was a gift from Iain Cheeseman (Addgene plasmid # 90836 ; http://n2t.net/addgene:90836 ; RRID:Addgene_90836)
