[The description below was written by a language model from this plasmid's Addgene catalogue record and pLannotate feature annotations shown in this document.]
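Description:
PLK4 G7.1 gRNA is a third-generation lentiviral CRISPR guide plasmid built on the pLenti-sgRNA backbone and designed to deliver a single guide RNA against human PLK4 (Polo-like kinase 4). It is propagated in E. coli through a high-copy ColE1/pUC-type origin with ampicillin selection (AmpR). An f1 origin and remnants of a lac/lacZα cloning region with T3 and T7 promoters are also carried from the parental vector. The catalogue lists the empty backbone as 9,151 bp, whereas the sequenced plasmid is 7,302 nt. This would be consistent with loss of a stuffer fragment when the guide was cloned, although the record does not say so explicitly.

The viral cassette begins with an RSV promoter fused to a truncated HIV-1 5' LTR, which allows Tat-independent production of the genomic RNA. It is followed by the Ψ packaging signal with a gag fragment, the RRE for Rev-dependent nuclear export, and a cPPT/CTS. The cassette ends in a self-inactivating ΔU3 3' LTR, with an SV40 polyadenylation signal and SV40 origin downstream. Within this unit, a human U6 RNA polymerase III promoter drives the PLK4 spacer, which was inserted between two BsmBI sites that were destroyed in cloning. The spacer is joined to the Streptococcus pyogenes tracrRNA-derived scaffold. A separate EF-1α core promoter expresses puromycin N-acetyltransferase, stabilised by a WPRE, for selecting transduced mammalian cells.

The plasmid encodes no Cas9, so the nuclease must be supplied separately, for example by target cells that already express it. It belongs to a series of guides used to generate cell-cycle gene knockouts in human cells.
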