Features (pLannotate 1.2.2; 27 found; start..end, strand, type, name):
     49..70      +  protein_bind   CAP binding site: CAP binding activates transcription in the presence of cAMP. E. coli catabolite activator protein
     85..115     +  promoter       lac promoter: promoter for the E. coli lac operon
    123..139     +  protein_bind   lac operator: The lac repressor binds to the lac operator to inhibit transcription in E. coli. This inhibition can be relieved by adding lactose or isopropyl-β-D-thiogalactopyranoside (IPTG). lac repressor encoded by lacI
    184..202     +  promoter       T3 promoter: promoter for bacteriophage T3 RNA polymerase
    230..456     +  promoter       RSV promoter: Rous sarcoma virus enhancer/promoter
    457..637     +  LTR            5' LTR (truncated): truncated 5' long terminal repeat (LTR) from HIV-1
    684..809     +  misc_feature   HIV-1 Ψ: packaging signal of human immunodeficiency virus type 1
    793..1156    +  CDS            HIV-1 gag (fragment): gag protein from human immunodeficiency virus 1; gag
   1302..1535    +  misc_feature   RRE: The Rev response element (RRE) of HIV-1 allows for Rev-dependent mRNA export from the nucleus to the cytoplasm.
   1912..1938    +  CDS            Rev (fragment): human immunodeficiency virus 1 (HIV-1) Rev protein; rev; enhances nuclear export of unspliced and incompletely spliced viral mRNAs
   1942..2182    +  promoter       U6 promoter: RNA polymerase III promoter for human U6 snRNA
   2230..2297    +  misc_RNA       tracrRNA (fragment): trans-activating CRISPR RNA for the Streptococcus pyogenes CRISPR/Cas9 system
   2346..2463    +  misc_feature   cPPT/CTS: central polypurine tract and central termination sequence of HIV-1
   2532..2743    +  promoter       EF-1α core promoter: core promoter for human elongation factor EF-1α
   2769..3368    +  CDS            PuroR (fragment): puromycin N-acetyltransferase; pac from Streptomyces; confers resistance to puromycin
   3384..3972    +  misc_feature   WPRE: woodchuck hepatitis virus posttranscriptional regulatory element
   4023..4042    +  misc_feature   cPPT/CTS (fragment): central polypurine tract and central termination sequence of HIV-1
   4044..4277    +  LTR            3' LTR (ΔU3): self-inactivating 3' long terminal repeat (LTR) from HIV-1
   4355..4476    +  polyA_signal   SV40 poly(A) signal: SV40 polyadenylation signal
   4516..4651    +  rep_origin     SV40 ori: SV40 origin of replication
   4672..4690    -  promoter       T7 promoter: promoter for bacteriophage T7 RNA polymerase
   4698..4853    +  CDS            lacZα (fragment): LacZα fragment of β-galactosidase; lacZ fragment
   4858..5286    +  rep_origin     f1 ori (sequence partly withheld): f1 bacteriophage origin of replication; arrow indicates direction of (+) strand synthesis
   5339..5443    +  promoter       AmpR promoter: bla
   5444..6304    +  CDS            AmpR: β-lactamase; bla; confers resistance to ampicillin, carbenicillin, and related antibiotics
   6475..7063    +  rep_origin     ori: high-copy-number ColE1/pMB1/pBR322/pUC origin of replication
   7246..36      +  CDS            lacI (fragment) (across the origin): lac repressor; lacI; The lac repressor binds to the lac operator to inhibit transcription in E. coli. This inhibition can be relieved by adding lactose or isopropyl-β-D-thiogalactopyranoside (IPTG).
>Addgene plasmid #90836 | PLK4 G7.1 gRNA | addgene full sequence | sequence record 245675 | Addgene NGS Result
GCACGACAGGTTTCCCGACTGGAAAGCGGGCAGTGAGCGCAACGCAATTAATGTGAGTTAGCTCACTCAT
TAGGCACCCCAGGCTTTACACTTTATGCTTCCGGCTCGTATGTTGTGTGGAATTGTGAGCGGATAACAAT
TTCACACAGGAAACAGCTATGACCATGATTACGCCAAGCGCGCAATTAACCCTCACTAAAGGGAACAAAA
GCTGGAGCTGCAAGCTTAATGTAGTCTTATGCAATACTCTTGTAGTCTTGCAACATGGTAACGATGAGTT
AGCAACATGCCTTACAAGGAGAGAAAAAGCACCGTGCATGCCGATTGGTGGAAGTAAGGTGGTACGATCG
TGCCTTATTAGGAAGGCAACAGACGGGTCTGACATGGATTGGACGAACCACTGAATTGCCGCATTGCAGA
GATATTGTATTTAAGTGCCTAGCTCGATACATAAACGGGTCTCTCTGGTTAGACCAGATCTGAGCCTGGG
AGCTCTCTGGCTAACTAGGGAACCCACTGCTTAAGCCTCAATAAAGCTTGCCTTGAGTGCTTCAAGTAGT
GTGTGCCCGTCTGTTGTGTGACTCTGGTAACTAGAGATCCCTCAGACCCTTTTAGTCAGTGTGGAAAATC
TCTAGCAGTGGCGCCCGAACAGGGACTTGAAAGCGAAAGGGAAACCAGAGGAGCTCTCTCGACGCAGGAC
TCGGCTTGCTGAAGCGCGCACGGCAAGAGGCGAGGGGCGGCGACTGGTGAGTACGCCAAAAATTTTGACT
AGCGGAGGCTAGAAGGAGAGAGATGGGTGCGAGAGCGTCAGTATTAAGCGGGGGAGAATTAGATCGCGAT
GGGAAAAAATTCGGTTAAGGCCAGGGGGAAAGAAAAAATATAAATTAAAACATATAGTATGGGCAAGCAG
GGAGCTAGAACGATTCGCAGTTAATCCTGGCCTGTTAGAAACATCAGAAGGCTGTAGACAAATACTGGGA
CAGCTACAACCATCCCTTCAGACAGGATCAGAAGAACTTAGATCATTATATAATACAGTAGCAACCCTCT
ATTGTGTGCATCAAAGGATAGAGATAAAAGACACCAAGGAAGCTTTAGACAAGATAGAGGAAGAGCAAAA
CAAAAGTAAGACCACCGCACAGCAAGCGGCCGCTGATCTTCAGACCTGGAGGAGGAGATATGAGGGACAA
TTGGAGAAGTGAATTATATAAATATAAAGTAGTAAAAATTGAACCATTAGGAGTAGCACCCACCAAGGCA
AAGAGAAGAGTGGTGCAGAGAGAAAAAAGAGCAGTGGGAATAGGAGCTTTGTTCCTTGGGTTCTTGGGAG
CAGCAGGAAGCACTATGGGCGCAGCGTCAATGACGCTGACGGTACAGGCCAGACAATTATTGTCTGGTAT
AGTGCAGCAGCAGAACAATTTGCTGAGGGCTATTGAGGCGCAACAGCATCTGTTGCAACTCACAGTCTGG
GGCATCAAGCAGCTCCAGGCAAGAATCCTGGCTGTGGAAAGATACCTAAAGGATCAACAGCTCCTGGGGA
TTTGGGGTTGCTCTGGAAAACTCATTTGCACCACTGCTGTGCCTTGGAATGCTAGTTGGAGTAATAAATC
TCTGGAACAGATTTGGAATCACACGACCTGGATGGAGTGGGACAGAGAAATTAACAATTACACAAGCTTA
ATACACTCCTTAATTGAAGAATCGCAAAACCAGCAAGAAAAGAATGAACAAGAATTATTGGAATTAGATA
AATGGGCAAGTTTGTGGAATTGGTTTAACATAACAAATTGGCTGTGGTATATAAAATTATTCATAATGAT
AGTAGGAGGCTTGGTAGGTTTAAGAATAGTTTTTGCTGTACTTTCTATAGTGAATAGAGTTAGGCAGGGA
TATTCACCATTATCGTTTCAGACCCACCTCCCAACCCCGAGGGGACCCAGAGAGGGCCTATTTCCCATGA
TTCCTTCATATTTGCATATACGATACAAGGCTGTTAGAGAGATAATTAGAATTAATTTGACTGTAAACAC
AAAGATATTAGTACAAAATACGTGACGTAGAAAGTAATAATTTCTTGGGTAGTTTGCAGTTTTAAAATTA
TGTTTTAAAATGGACTATCATATGCTTACCGTAACTTGAAAGTATTTCGATTTCTTGGCTTTATATATCT
TGTGGAAAGGACGAAACACCGAGAGCTGAGTCCATTCACACGTTTAAGAGCTATGCTGGAAACAGCATAG
CAAGTTTAAATAAGGCTAGTCCGTTATCAACTTGAAAAAGTGGCACCGAGTCGGTGCTTTTTTTGAATTC
TAGATCTTGAGACAAATGGCAGTATTCATCCACAATTTTAAAAGAAAAGGGGGGATTGGGGGGTACAGTG
CAGGGGAAAGAATAGTAGACATAATAGCAACAGACATACAAACTAAAGAATTACAAAAACAAATTACAAA
AATTCAAAATTTTCGGGTTTATTACAGGGACAGCAGAGATCCACTTTGGCGCCGGCTCGAGTGGCTCCGG
TGCCCGTCAGTGGGCAGAGCGCACATCGCCCACAGTCCCCGAGAAGTTGGGGGGAGGGGTCGGCAATTGA
ACCGGTGCCTAGAGAAGGTGGCGCGGGGTAAACTGGGAAAGTGATGTCGTGTACTGGCTCCGCCTTTTTC
CCGAGGGTGGGGGAGAACCGTATATAAGTGCAGTAGTCGCCGTGAACGTTCTTTTTCGCAACGGGTTTGC
CGCCAGAACACAGGTGTCGTGACGCGGGATCCGCCACCATGACCGAGTACAAGCCCACGGTGCGCCTCGC
CACCCGCGACGACGTCCCCAGGGCCGTACGCACCCTCGCCGCCGCGTTCGCCGACTACCCCGCCACGCGC
CACACCGTCGATCCGGACCGCCACATCGAGCGGGTCACCGAGCTGCAAGAACTCTTCCTCACGCGCGTCG
GGCTCGACATCGGCAAGGTGTGGGTCGCGGACGACGGCGCCGCGGTGGCGGTCTGGACCACGCCGGAGAG
CGTCGAAGCGGGGGCGGTGTTCGCCGAGATCGGCCCGCGCATGGCCGAGTTGAGCGGTTCCCGGCTGGCC
GCGCAGCAACAGATGGAAGGCCTCCTGGCGCCGCACCGGCCCAAGGAGCCCGCGTGGTTCCTGGCCACCG
TCGGAGTCTCGCCCGACCACCAGGGCAAGGGTCTGGGCAGCGCCGTCGTGCTCCCCGGAGTGGAGGCGGC
CGAGCGCGCCGGGGTGCCCGCCTTCCTGGAGACCTCCGCGCCCCGCAACCTCCCCTTCTACGAGCGGCTC
GGCTTCACCGTCACCGCCGACGTCGAGGTGCCCGAAGGACCGCGCACCTGGTGCATGACCCGCAAGCCCG
GTGCCTGAACGCGTTAAGTCGACAATCAACCTCTGGATTACAAAATTTGTGAAAGATTGACTGGTATTCT
TAACTATGTTGCTCCTTTTACGCTATGTGGATACGCTGCTTTAATGCCTTTGTATCATGCTATTGCTTCC
CGTATGGCTTTCATTTTCTCCTCCTTGTATAAATCCTGGTTGCTGTCTCTTTATGAGGAGTTGTGGCCCG
TTGTCAGGCAACGTGGCGTGGTGTGCACTGTGTTTGCTGACGCAACCCCCACTGGTTGGGGCATTGCCAC
CACCTGTCAGCTCCTTTCCGGGACTTTCGCTTTCCCCCTCCCTATTGCCACGGCGGAACTCATCGCCGCC
TGCCTTGCCCGCTGCTGGACAGGGGCTCGGCTGTTGGGCACTGACAATTCCGTGGTGTTGTCGGGGAAAT
CATCGTCCTTTCCTTGGCTGCTCGCCTGTGTTGCCACCTGGATTCTGCGCGGGACGTCCTTCTGCTACGT
CCCTTCGGCCCTCAATCCAGCGGACCTTCCTTCCCGCGGCCTGCTGCCGGCTCTGCGGCCTCTTCCGCGT
CTTCGCCTTCGCCCTCAGACGAGTCGGATCTCCCTTTGGGCCGCCTCCCCGCGTCGACTTTAAGACCAAT
GACTTACAAGGCAGCTGTAGATCTTAGCCACTTTTTAAAAGAAAAGGGGGGACTGGAAGGGCTAATTCAC
TCCCAACGAAGACAAGATCTGCTTTTTGCTTGTACTGGGTCTCTCTGGTTAGACCAGATCTGAGCCTGGG
AGCTCTCTGGCTAACTAGGGAACCCACTGCTTAAGCCTCAATAAAGCTTGCCTTGAGTGCTTCAAGTAGT
GTGTGCCCGTCTGTTGTGTGACTCTGGTAACTAGAGATCCCTCAGACCCTTTTAGTCAGTGTGGAAAATC
TCTAGCAGTACGTATAGTAGTTCATGTCATCTTATTATTCAGTATTTATAACTTGCAAAGAAATGAATAT
CAGAGAGTGAGAGGAACTTGTTTATTGCAGCTTATAATGGTTACAAATAAAGCAATAGCATCACAAATTT
CACAAATAAAGCATTTTTTTCACTGCATTCTAGTTGTGGTTTGTCCAAACTCATCAATGTATCTTATCAT
GTCTGGCTCTAGCTATCCCGCCCCTAACTCCGCCCATCCCGCCCCTAACTCCGCCCAGTTCCGCCCATTC
TCCGCCCCATGGCTGACTAATTTTTTTTATTTATGCAGAGGCCGAGGCCGCCTCGGCCTCTGAGCTATTC
CAGAAGTAGTGAGGAGGCTTTTTTGGAGGCCTAGGGACGTACCCAATTCGCCCTATAGTGAGTCGTATTA
CGCGCGCTCACTGGCCGTCGTTTTACAACGTCGTGACTGGGAAAACCCTGGCGTTACCCAACTTAATCGC
CTTGCAGCACATCCCCCTTTCGCCAGCTGGCGTAATAGCGAAGAGGCCCGCACCGATCGCCCTTCCCAAC
AGTTGCGCAGCCTGAATGGCGAATGGG
[124 nt withheld, positions 4858-4981]
C
[91 nt withheld, positions 4983-5073]
A
[49 nt withheld, positions 5075-5123]
CCTTTGACGTTGGAGTCCACGTTCTTT
[37 nt withheld, positions 5151-5187]
ACCCTATCTCGGTCTATTCTTTTGATTTATAAGGGATTTTGCCGATTTCGGCCTATTGGTTAAAAAATGA
GCTGATTTAACAAAAATTTAACGCGAATTTTAACAAAATATTAACGCTTACAATTTAGGTGGCACTTTTC
GGGGAAATGTGCGCGGAACCCCTATTTGTTTATTTTTCTAAATACATTCAAATATGTATCCGCTCATGAG
ACAATAACCCTGATAAATGCTTCAATAATATTGAAAAAGGAAGAGTATGAGTATTCAACATTTCCGTGTC
GCCCTTATTCCCTTTTTTGCGGCATTTTGCCTTCCTGTTTTTGCTCACCCAGAAACGCTGGTGAAAGTAA
AAGATGCTGAAGATCAGTTGGGTGCACGAGTGGGTTACATCGAACTGGATCTCAACAGCGGTAAGATCCT
TGAGAGTTTTCGCCCCGAAGAACGTTTTCCAATGATGAGCACTTTTAAAGTTCTGCTATGTGGCGCGGTA
TTATCCCGTATTGACGCCGGGCAAGAGCAACTCGGTCGCCGCATACACTATTCTCAGAATGACTTGGTTG
AGTACTCACCAGTCACAGAAAAGCATCTTACGGATGGCATGACAGTAAGAGAATTATGCAGTGCTGCCAT
AACCATGAGTGATAACACTGCGGCCAACTTACTTCTGACAACGATCGGAGGACCGAAGGAGCTAACCGCT
TTTTTGCACAACATGGGGGATCATGTAACTCGCCTTGATCGTTGGGAACCGGAGCTGAATGAAGCCATAC
CAAACGACGAGCGTGACACCACGATGCCTGTAGCAATGGCAACAACGTTGCGCAAACTATTAACTGGCGA
ACTACTTACTCTAGCTTCCCGGCAACAATTAATAGACTGGATGGAGGCGGATAAAGTTGCAGGACCACTT
CTGCGCTCGGCCCTTCCGGCTGGCTGGTTTATTGCTGATAAATCTGGAGCCGGTGAGCGTGGGTCTCGCG
GTATCATTGCAGCACTGGGGCCAGATGGTAAGCCCTCCCGTATCGTAGTTATCTACACGACGGGGAGTCA
GGCAACTATGGATGAACGAAATAGACAGATCGCTGAGATAGGTGCCTCACTGATTAAGCATTGGTAACTG
TCAGACCAAGTTTACTCATATATACTTTAGATTGATTTAAAACTTCATTTTTAATTTAAAAGGATCTAGG
TGAAGATCCTTTTTGATAATCTCATGACCAAAATCCCTTAACGTGAGTTTTCGTTCCACTGAGCGTCAGA
CCCCGTAGAAAAGATCAAAGGATCTTCTTGAGATCCTTTTTTTCTGCGCGTAATCTGCTGCTTGCAAACA
AAAAAACCACCGCTACCAGCGGTGGTTTGTTTGCCGGATCAAGAGCTACCAACTCTTTTTCCGAAGGTAA
CTGGCTTCAGCAGAGCGCAGATACCAAATACTGTTCTTCTAGTGTAGCCGTAGTTAGGCCACCACTTCAA
GAACTCTGTAGCACCGCCTACATACCTCGCTCTGCTAATCCTGTTACCAGTGGCTGCTGCCAGTGGCGAT
AAGTCGTGTCTTACCGGGTTGGACTCAAGACGATAGTTACCGGATAAGGCGCAGCGGTCGGGCTGAACGG
GGGGTTCGTGCACACAGCCCAGCTTGGAGCGAACGACCTACACCGAACTGAGATACCTACAGCGTGAGCT
ATGAGAAAGCGCCACGCTTCCCGAAGGGAGAAAGGCGGACAGGTATCCGGTAAGCGGCAGGGTCGGAACA
GGAGAGCGCACGAGGGAGCTTCCAGGGGGAAACGCCTGGTATCTTTATAGTCCTGTCGGGTTTCGCCACC
TCTGACTTGAGCGTCGATTTTTGTGATGCTCGTCAGGGGGGCGGAGCCTATGGAAAAACGCCAGCAACGC
GGCCTTTTTACGGTTCCTGGCCTTTTGCTGGCCTTTTGCTCACATGTTCTTTCCTGCGTTATCCCCTGAT
TCTGTGGATAACCGTATTACCGCCTTTGAGTGAGCTGATACCGCTCGCCGCAGCCGAACGACCGAGCGCA
GCGAGTCAGTGAGCGAGGAAGCGGAAGAGCGCCCAATACGCAAACCGCCTCTCCCCGCGCGTTGGCCGAT
TCATTAATGCAGCTG
